Addgene plasmid #147075: pCIneo-lambdaN-HA-HsRCK-E236Q_O
Purpose: Mammalian Expression of HsRck-E236Q
Depositing lab: Elisa Izaurralde. Depositing organization: Max Planck Institute for Developmental Biology.
Backbone
  Vector backbone: pCI-neo
  Vector type: Mammalian Expression
Growth in bacteria
  Bacterial resistance: Ampicillin, 100 μg/mL
  Growth temperature: 37°C
  Growth strain: DH5alpha
  Copy number: High Copy
Gene/Insert
  Gene/Insert name: HsRck-E236Q (alt name: DDX6)
  Species: H. sapiens (human)
  Entrez Gene: DDX6 (a.k.a. HLR2, IDDILF, P54, RCK, Rck/p54)
  Cloning method: Unknown
Terms and licenses: Academic/Nonprofit Terms; Industry Terms: Not Available to Industry
Depositor comments: ORF extracted from Uni Prot.: P26196 Plasmids from this collection were made available to the research community and donated after the lab closed. Please note that the sequence provided by the depositing laboratory may be theoretical/predicted or based on Sanger sequencing results. There may be discrepancies between sequencing results obtained by Addgene and the depositor sequence. If an Addgene verified sequence is not available, please contact before placing your order to request that our lab fully sequence the plasmid.
How to cite: pCIneo-lambdaN-HA-HsRCK-E236Q_O was a gift from Elisa Izaurralde (Addgene plasmid # 147075 ; http://n2t.net/addgene:147075 ; RRID:Addgene_147075)
