[The description below was written by a language model from this plasmid's Addgene catalogue record and pLannotate feature annotations shown in this document.]
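Description:
pCIneo-lambdaN-HA-HsRCK-E236Q_O is a mammalian expression plasmid of about 7 kb built on the pCI-neo backbone. It encodes human DDX6 (also called RCK or p54) carrying an E236Q substitution. It is propagated in E. coli as a high-copy plasmid through a ColE1/pUC-type origin with β-lactamase (ampicillin) selection, and it also carries an f1 origin for single-stranded DNA production. For mammalian cells, a separate cassette places the neomycin phosphotransferase gene under the SV40 enhancer/early promoter with a synthetic poly(A) signal, which in principle permits G418 selection of stable transfectants.

The expression unit is driven by the human CMV immediate-early enhancer and promoter. This is followed by the chimeric β-globin/immunoglobulin intron typical of pCI vectors, which generally improves expression through splicing, and it ends in an SV40 polyadenylation signal. A T7 promoter sits upstream of the coding region and a T3 promoter fragment lies downstream. The open reading frame begins with a short fragment of the bacteriophage lambda N protein, followed by an HA epitope (annotated as a fragment of a 3xHA element) and then the DDX6 coding sequence. The lambda N peptide binds boxB RNA hairpins, so fusions of this type are typically used in tethering assays, where the protein is recruited to a boxB-containing reporter mRNA to test its effect on translation or stability. The HA tag allows detection or immunoprecipitation.

DDX6 is a DEAD-box helicase involved in P-body formation, storage of translationally inactive mRNAs and decapping. The record gives no rationale for the E236Q change and states the purpose only as mammalian expression of this mutant. The depositor sequence may be theoretical or predicted.
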