Features (pLannotate 1.2.2; 21 found; start..end, strand, type, name):
    140..517     +  enhancer       CMV enhancer: human cytomegalovirus immediate early enhancer
    518..729     +  promoter       CMV promoter: human cytomegalovirus (CMV) immediate early promoter
    890..1022    +  intron         chimeric intron: chimera between introns from human β-globin and immunoglobulin heavy chain genes
   1067..1085    +  promoter       T7 promoter: promoter for bacteriophage T7 RNA polymerase
   1095..1169    +  CDS            N (fragment): REGN_LAMBD - Experimental evidence at protein level: Swiss-Prot protein existence level 1. Plays a role as a transcriptional antitermination factor that allows the virus to initiate its lytic phase. Activates expression of the delayed viral early genes by modifying host RNA polymerase (RNAP) into a form that is resistant to termination signals. This antitermination function requires the host NusA protein which serves to stabilize the interaction between antitermination protein N and host RNA polymerase. From Escherichia phage lambda (Bacteriophage lambda).
   1176..1202    +  CDS            3xHA (fragment): three tandem HA epitope tags
   1206..2621    +  CDS            DDX6 (sequence partly withheld): DDX6_HUMAN - Also known as HLR2, RCK. Experimental evidence at protein level: Swiss-Prot protein existence level 1. Essential for the formation of P-bodies, cytosolic membrane- less ribonucleoprotein granules involved in RNA metabolism through the coordinated storage of mRNAs encoding regulatory functions (PubMed:25995375, PubMed:27342281, PubMed:31422817). Plays a role in P- bodies to coordinate the storage of translationally inactive mRNAs in the cytoplasm and prevent their degradation (PubMed:27342281). In the process of mRNA degradation, plays a role in mRNA decapping (PubMed:16364915). Bl
   2636..2653    -  promoter       T3 promoter (fragment): promoter for bacteriophage T3 RNA polymerase
   2671..2792    -  polyA_signal   SV40 poly(A) signal: SV40 polyadenylation signal
   2815..2883    -  CDS            large T antigen (fragment): large T antigen from SV40 (simian virus 40)
   2907..2974    +  CDS            lacZα (fragment): LacZα fragment of β-galactosidase; lacZ fragment
   2978..3406    +  rep_origin     f1 ori (sequence partly withheld): f1 bacteriophage origin of replication; arrow indicates direction of (+) strand synthesis
   3434..3485    -  misc_feature   bom (fragment): basis of mobility region from pBR322
   3550..3907    +  promoter       SV40 promoter: SV40 enhancer and early promoter
   3958..4749    +  CDS            neo: KKA2_KLEPN - Also known as kan, nptII. Experimental evidence at protein level: Swiss-Prot protein existence level 1. Resistance to kanamycin, neomycin, paromomycin, ribostamycin, butirosin and gentamicin B. From Klebsiella pneumoniae.
   4816..4864    +  polyA_signal   poly(A) signal: synthetic polyadenylation signal
   4884..4938    -  misc_feature   bom (fragment): basis of mobility region from pBR322
   5040..5075    -  CDS            rop (fragment): Rop protein, which maintains plasmids at low copy number; rop
   5170..5274    +  promoter       AmpR promoter: bla
   5275..6135    +  CDS            AmpR: β-lactamase; bla; confers resistance to ampicillin, carbenicillin, and related antibiotics
   6306..6894    +  rep_origin     ori: high-copy-number ColE1/pMB1/pBR322/pUC origin of replication
>Addgene plasmid #147075 | pCIneo-lambdaN-HA-HsRCK-E236Q_O | depositor full sequence | sequence record 289522 | Full Sequence
TCAATATTGGCCATTAGCCATATTATTCATTGGTTATATAGCATAAATCAATATTGGCTATTGGCCATTG
CATACGTTGTATCTATATCATAATATGTACATTTATATTGGCTCATGTCCAATATGACCGCCATGTTGGC
ATTGATTATTGACTAGTTATTAATAGTAATCAATTACGGGGTCATTAGTTCATAGCCCATATATGGAGTT
CCGCGTTACATAACTTACGGTAAATGGCCCGCCTGGCTGACCGCCCAACGACCCCCGCCCATTGACGTCA
ATAATGACGTATGTTCCCATAGTAACGCCAATAGGGACTTTCCATTGACGTCAATGGGTGGAGTATTTAC
GGTAAACTGCCCACTTGGCAGTACATCAAGTGTATCATATGCCAAGTCCGCCCCCTATTGACGTCAATGA
CGGTAAATGGCCCGCCTGGCATTATGCCCAGTACATGACCTTACGGGACTTTCCTACTTGGCAGTACATC
TACGTATTAGTCATCGCTATTACCATGGTGATGCGGTTTTGGCAGTACACCAATGGGCGTGGATAGCGGT
TTGACTCACGGGGATTTCCAAGTCTCCACCCCATTGACGTCAATGGGAGTTTGTTTTGGCACCAAAATCA
ACGGGACTTTCCAAAATGTCGTAACAACTGCGATCGCCCGCCCCGTTGACGCAAATGGGCGGTAGGCGTG
TACGGTGGGAGGTCTATATAAGCAGAGCTCGTTTAGTGAACCGTCAGATCACTAGAAGCTTTATTGCGGT
AGTTTATCACAGTTAAATTGCTAACGCAGTCAGTGCTTCTGACACAACAGTCTCGAACTTAAGCTGCAGT
GACTCTCTTAAGGTAGCCTTGCAGAAGTTGGTCGTGAGGCACTGGGCAGGTAAGTATCAAGGTTACAAGA
CAGGTTTAAGGAGACCAATAGAAACTGGGCTTGTCGAGACAGAGAAGACTCTTGCGTTTCTGATAGGCAC
CTATTGGTCTTACTGACATCCACTTTGCCTTTCTCTCCACAGGTGTCCACTCCCAGTTCAATTACAGCTC
TTAAGGCTAGAGTACTTAATACGACTCACTATAGGCTAGCCACCATGGACGCACAAACACGACGACGTGA
GCGTCGCGCTGAGAAACAAGCTCAATGGAAAGCTGCAAACCCACCGCTCGAGGCTTACCCATACGATGTT
CCAGATTACGCTCCTATGGGTCTGTCCAGTCAAAATGGTCAGCTGAGAGGCCCTGTGAAACCCACTGGTG
GCCCTGGAGGAGGGGGCACACAGACACAGCAACAGATGAACCAGCTGAAAAACACCAACACAATCAATAA
TGGCACTCAGCAGCAAGCACAGAGTATGACCACCACTATTAAACCTGGTGATGACTGGAAAAAGACTTTA
AAACTCCCTCCAAAGGATCTAAGAATCAAAACTTCGGATGTGACCTCCACAAAAGGAAATGAGTTTGAAG
ATTACTGTTTGAAACGGGAGTTACTGATGGGAATTTTTGAAATGGGCTGGGAAAAGCCATCTCCTATTCA
GGAGGAGAGCATTCCCATTGCTTTATCTGGTAGGGATATCTTAGCTAGAGCAAAAAATGGAACAGGCAAG
AGCGGTGCCTACCTCATTCCCTTACTTGAACGGCTAGACCTGAAGAAGGACAATATACAAGCAATGGTGA
TTGTTCCCACTAGAGAACTTGCTCTACAGGTCAGTCAAATTTGCATCCAGGTCAGCAAACACATGGGAGG
GGCCAAAGTGATGGCAACCACAGGAGGAACCAATTTACGAGATGACATAATGAGGCTTGATGATACAGTG
CACGTGGTGATTGCTACCCCTGGGAGAATCCTGGATCTTATTAAGAAAGGAGTAGCAAAGGTTGATCATG
TCCAGATGATAGTATTGGATCAGGCAGATAAGTTGCTGTCACAGGATTTTGTGCAGATAATGGAGGATAT
TATTCTCACGCTACCTAAAAACAGGCAGATTTTACTATATTCCGCTACTTTCCCTCTTAGTGTACAGAAG
TTCATGAATTCCCATTTGCAGAAACCCTATGAGATTAACCTGATGGAG
[501 nt withheld, positions 2079-2579]
GTGGCAGAATACCACAGCGAGCCTGTAGAAGATGAGAAACCTTAAGCGGCCGCTTCCCTTTAGTGAGGGT
TAATGCTTCGAGCAGACATGATAAGATACATTGATGAGTTTGGACAAACCACAACTAGAATGCAGTGAAA
AAAATGCTTTATTTGTGAAATTTGTGATGCTATTGCTTTATTTGTAACCATTATAAGCTGCAATAAACAA
GTTAACAACAACAATTGCATTCATTTTATGTTTCAGGTTCAGGGGGAGATGTGGGAGGTTTTTTAAAGCA
AGTAAAACCTCTACAAATGTGGTAAAATCCGATAAGGATCGATCCGGGCTGGCGTAATAGCGAAGAGGCC
CGCACCGATCGCCCTTCCCAACAGTTGCGCAGCCTGAATGGCGAATGG
[124 nt withheld, positions 2978-3101]
C
[91 nt withheld, positions 3103-3193]
A
[49 nt withheld, positions 3195-3243]
CCTTTGACGTTGGAGTCCACGTTCTTT
[37 nt withheld, positions 3271-3307]
ACCCTATCTCGGTCTATTCTTTTGATTTATAAGGGATTTTGCCGATTTCGGCCTATTGGTTAAAAAATGA
GCTGATTTAACAAAAATTTAACGCGAATTTTAACAAAATATTAACGCTTACAATTTCCTGATGCGGTATT
TTCTCCTTACGCATCTGTGCGGTATTTCACACCGCATACGCGGATCTGCGCAGCACCATGGCCTGAAATA
ACCTCTGAAAGAGGAACTTGGTTAGGTACCTTCTGAGGCGGAAAGAACCAGCTGTGGAATGTGTGTCAGT
TAGGGTGTGGAAAGTCCCCAGGCTCCCCAGCAGGCAGAAGTATGCAAAGCATGCATCTCAATTAGTCAGC
AACCAGGTGTGGAAAGTCCCCAGGCTCCCCAGCAGGCAGAAGTATGCAAAGCATGCATCTCAATTAGTCA
GCAACCATAGTCCCGCCCCTAACTCCGCCCATCCCGCCCCTAACTCCGCCCAGTTCCGCCCATTCTCCGC
CCCATGGCTGACTAATTTTTTTTATTTATGCAGAGGCCGAGGCCGCCTCGGCCTCTGAGCTATTCCAGAA
GTAGTGAGGAGGCTTTTTTGGAGGCCTAGGCTTTTGCAAAAAGCTTGATTCTTCTGACACAACAGTCTCG
AACTTAAGGCTAGAGCCACCATGATTGAACAAGATGGATTGCACGCAGGTTCTCCGGCCGCTTGGGTGGA
GAGGCTATTCGGCTATGACTGGGCACAACAGACAATCGGCTGCTCTGATGCCGCCGTGTTCCGGCTGTCA
GCGCAGGGGCGCCCGGTTCTTTTTGTCAAGACCGACCTGTCCGGTGCCCTGAATGAACTGCAGGACGAGG
CAGCGCGGCTATCGTGGCTGGCCACGACGGGCGTTCCTTGCGCAGCTGTGCTCGACGTTGTCACTGAAGC
GGGAAGGGACTGGCTGCTATTGGGCGAAGTGCCGGGGCAGGATCTCCTGTCATCTCACCTTGCTCCTGCC
GAGAAAGTATCCATCATGGCTGATGCAATGCGGCGGCTGCATACGCTTGATCCGGCTACCTGCCCATTCG
ACCACCAAGCGAAACATCGCATCGAGCGAGCACGTACTCGGATGGAAGCCGGTCTTGTCGATCAGGATGA
TCTGGACGAAGAGCATCAGGGGCTCGCGCCAGCCGAACTGTTCGCCAGGCTCAAGGCGCGCATGCCCGAC
GGCGAGGATCTCGTCGTGACCCATGGCGATGCCTGCTTGCCGAATATCATGGTGGAAAATGGCCGCTTTT
CTGGATTCATCGACTGTGGCCGGCTGGGTGTGGCGGACCGCTATCAGGACATAGCGTTGGCTACCCGTGA
TATTGCTGAAGAGCTTGGCGGCGAATGGGCTGACCGCTTCCTCGTGCTTTACGGTATCGCCGCTCCCGAT
TCGCAGCGCATCGCCTTCTATCGCCTTCTTGACGAGTTCTTCTGAGCGGGACTCTGGGGTTCGAAATGAC
CGACCAAGCGACGCCCAACCTGCCATCACGATGGCCGCAATAAAATATCTTTATTTTCATTACATCTGTG
TGTTGGTTTTTTGTGTGAATCGATAGCGATAAGGATCCGCGTATGGTGCACTCTCAGTACAATCTGCTCT
GATGCCGCATAGTTAAGCCAGCCCCGACACCCGCCAACACCCGCTGACGCGCCCTGACGGGCTTGTCTGC
TCCCGGCATCCGCTTACAGACAAGCTGTGACCGTCTCCGGGAGCTGCATGTGTCAGAGGTTTTCACCGTC
ATCACCGAAACGCGCGAGACGAAAGGGCCTCGTGATACGCCTATTTTTATAGGTTAATGTCATGATAATA
ATGGTTTCTTAGACGTCAGGTGGCACTTTTCGGGGAAATGTGCGCGGAACCCCTATTTGTTTATTTTTCT
AAATACATTCAAATATGTATCCGCTCATGAGACAATAACCCTGATAAATGCTTCAATAATATTGAAAAAG
GAAGAGTATGAGTATTCAACATTTCCGTGTCGCCCTTATTCCCTTTTTTGCGGCATTTTGCCTTCCTGTT
TTTGCTCACCCAGAAACGCTGGTGAAAGTAAAAGATGCTGAAGATCAGTTGGGTGCACGAGTGGGTTACA
TCGAACTGGATCTCAACAGCGGTAAGATCCTTGAGAGTTTTCGCCCCGAAGAACGTTTTCCAATGATGAG
CACTTTTAAAGTTCTGCTATGTGGCGCGGTATTATCCCGTATTGACGCCGGGCAAGAGCAACTCGGTCGC
CGCATACACTATTCTCAGAATGACTTGGTTGAGTACTCACCAGTCACAGAAAAGCATCTTACGGATGGCA
TGACAGTAAGAGAATTATGCAGTGCTGCCATAACCATGAGTGATAACACTGCGGCCAACTTACTTCTGAC
AACGATCGGAGGACCGAAGGAGCTAACCGCTTTTTTGCACAACATGGGGGATCATGTAACTCGCCTTGAT
CGTTGGGAACCGGAGCTGAATGAAGCCATACCAAACGACGAGCGTGACACCACGATGCCTGTAGCAATGG
CAACAACGTTGCGCAAACTATTAACTGGCGAACTACTTACTCTAGCTTCCCGGCAACAATTAATAGACTG
GATGGAGGCGGATAAAGTTGCAGGACCACTTCTGCGCTCGGCCCTTCCGGCTGGCTGGTTTATTGCTGAT
AAATCTGGAGCCGGTGAGCGTGGGTCTCGCGGTATCATTGCAGCACTGGGGCCAGATGGTAAGCCCTCCC
GTATCGTAGTTATCTACACGACGGGGAGTCAGGCAACTATGGATGAACGAAATAGACAGATCGCTGAGAT
AGGTGCCTCACTGATTAAGCATTGGTAACTGTCAGACCAAGTTTACTCATATATACTTTAGATTGATTTA
AAACTTCATTTTTAATTTAAAAGGATCTAGGTGAAGATCCTTTTTGATAATCTCATGACCAAAATCCCTT
AACGTGAGTTTTCGTTCCACTGAGCGTCAGACCCCGTAGAAAAGATCAAAGGATCTTCTTGAGATCCTTT
TTTTCTGCGCGTAATCTGCTGCTTGCAAACAAAAAAACCACCGCTACCAGCGGTGGTTTGTTTGCCGGAT
CAAGAGCTACCAACTCTTTTTCCGAAGGTAACTGGCTTCAGCAGAGCGCAGATACCAAATACTGTTCTTC
TAGTGTAGCCGTAGTTAGGCCACCACTTCAAGAACTCTGTAGCACCGCCTACATACCTCGCTCTGCTAAT
CCTGTTACCAGTGGCTGCTGCCAGTGGCGATAAGTCGTGTCTTACCGGGTTGGACTCAAGACGATAGTTA
CCGGATAAGGCGCAGCGGTCGGGCTGAACGGGGGGTTCGTGCACACAGCCCAGCTTGGAGCGAACGACCT
ACACCGAACTGAGATACCTACAGCGTGAGCTATGAGAAAGCGCCACGCTTCCCGAAGGGAGAAAGGCGGA
CAGGTATCCGGTAAGCGGCAGGGTCGGAACAGGAGAGCGCACGAGGGAGCTTCCAGGGGGAAACGCCTGG
TATCTTTATAGTCCTGTCGGGTTTCGCCACCTCTGACTTGAGCGTCGATTTTTGTGATGCTCGTCAGGGG
GGCGGAGCCTATGGAAAAACGCCAGCAACGCGGCCTTTTTACGGTTCCTGGCCTTTTGCTGGCCTTTTGC
TCACATGGCTCGACAGATCT
